Addgene plasmid #21477: lentiviral shRNA GEF-H1
Depositing lab: Richard Huganir. Depositing organization: Johns Hopkins University and School of Medicine. Publication: AMPA receptor and GEF-H1/Lfc complex regulates dendritic spine development through RhoA signaling cascade. Kang MG, Guo Y, Huganir RL. Proc Natl Acad Sci U S A. 2009 Mar 3. 106(9):3549-54. 10.1073/pnas.0812861106 PubMed 19208802.
Backbone
  Vector backbone: FUGW
  Backbone manufacturer: Available from Addgene (#14883)
  Backbone size w/o insert (bp): 9941
  Vector type: Mammalian Expression, Lentiviral
Growth in bacteria
  Bacterial resistance: Ampicillin, 100 μg/mL
  Growth temperature: 30°C
  Growth strain: DH5alpha
  Growth instructions: 30o in standard E.coli
  Copy number: High Copy
Gene/Insert
  Gene/Insert name: rho/rac guanine nucleotide exchange factor (GEF) 2 (alt names: shRNA GEF-H1; Arhgef2)
  Species: R. norvegicus (rat)
  Insert size (bp): 70
  GenBank ID: NM_001012079
  Entrez Gene: Arhgef2 (a.k.a. MGC95068)
  Tag / fusion protein: eGFP (C terminal on backbone)
  Cloning method: Restriction Enzyme; 5′ cloning site Pac I (not destroyed); 3′ cloning site Pac I (not destroyed)
  Sequencing primers: 5′ KT581 (ggattggggggtacagtgcaggggaaaga); 3′ KT581 (atcaggaacgctcctgcgccctccgtctga)
Terms and licenses: Academic/Nonprofit Terms; Industry Terms: Not Available to Industry
How to cite: lentiviral shRNA GEF-H1 was a gift from Richard Huganir (Addgene plasmid # 21477 ; http://n2t.net/addgene:21477 ; RRID:Addgene_21477)
