[The description below was written by a language model from this plasmid's Addgene catalogue record.]
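Description:
Lentiviral shRNA GEF-H1 is a lentiviral knockdown construct built on the FUGW backbone (about 9.9 kb without insert), a mammalian expression and lentiviral transfer vector. It is maintained in E. coli as a high-copy plasmid under ampicillin selection. No feature table accompanies the record, so the arrangement of viral and regulatory elements can only be inferred from the catalogue fields rather than confirmed from an annotated sequence.

The payload is a roughly 70 bp short-hairpin RNA insert directed against rat Arhgef2, the gene encoding the rho/rac guanine nucleotide exchange factor 2, also known as GEF-H1 (or Lfc). The insert was introduced by restriction cloning into a single PacI site, which is preserved on both sides; because the same enzyme flanks both ends, the cloning was non-directional. The record does not state which promoter drives the hairpin, and at 70 bp the listed insert size appears to cover only the hairpin itself, so any promoter cassette is not documented here. The entry lists eGFP as a backbone-encoded "tag"; since an shRNA is not translated, this is best read as the GFP reporter carried by FUGW, which marks transfected or transduced cells rather than being fused to the insert.

The construct is intended for packaging into lentiviral particles or direct transfection to silence endogenous GEF-H1 in rat cells, with GFP identifying the cells receiving the hairpin. The associated publication concerns an AMPA receptor and GEF-H1/Lfc complex that regulates dendritic spine development through RhoA signalling, indicating use in neuronal loss-of-function experiments.
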