>Addgene plasmid #21477 | lentiviral shRNA GEF-H1 | addgene partial sequence | sequence record 27399 | 21477 with hUBCpro-R
CGCGCTTTTCTGAGCGTCCGGGCGGAGGATCAGGACGCTCGCTGCGCCCTTCGTCTGACGTGGCAGCGCT
CGCCGTGAGGAGGGGGGCGCCCGCGGGAGGCGCCAAAACCCGGCGCGGAGGCCAGATCTGGAGCCGACAC
GGGTTAATTAACCCTCACTAAAGGGAACAAAAGCTGGTACCGGGCCCCCCCTCGAGAAAAAAAACCTTCA
ATGGCTCCATTGATCTCTTGAATCAATGGAGCCATTGAAGGTTGGGGATCTGTGGTCTCATACAGAACTT
ATAAGATTCCCAAATCCAAAGACATTTCACGTTTATGGTGATTTCCCAGAACACATAGCGACATGCAAAT
ATTGCAGGGCGCCACTCCCCTGTCCCTCACAGCCATCTTCCTGCCAGGGCGCACGCGCGCTGGGTGTTCC
CGCCTAGTGACACTGGGCCCGCGATTCCTTGGAGCGGGTTGATGACGTCAGCGTTCGAATTCCTGCAGCC
CGGGGGATCCACTAGTTCTAGAGCGGCCGCCACCGCGGTGGAGCTCCAATTCGCCCTATAGTGAGTCGTA
TTATTAATTAACCAAACTGGATCTCTGCTGTCCCTGTAATAAACCCGAAAATTTTGAATTTTTGTAATTT
GTTTTTGTAATTCTTTAGTTTGTATGTCTGTTGCTATTATGTCTACTATTCTCCCACGCTGAAAAAAAAA
TAAATGCTTTTTTTCTTTTAAAATTGTGGATGAATA
